>Addgene plasmid #51373 | pcDNA3-FLAG-Lin28B | depositor full sequence | sequence record 78272 | Full Sequence
GACGGATCGGGAGATCTCCCGATCCCCTATGGTCGACTCTCAGTACAATCTGCTCTGATGCCGCATAGTT
AAGCCAGTATCTGCTCCCTGCTTGTGTGTTGGAGGTCGCTGAGTAGTGCGCGAGCAAAATTTAAGCTACA
ACAAGGCAAGGCTTGACCGACAATTGCATGAAGAATCTGCTTAGGGTTAGGCGTTTTGCGCTGCTTCGCG
ATGTACGGGCCAGATATACGCGTTGACATTGATTATTGACTAGTTATTAATAGTAATCAATTACGGGGTC
ATTAGTTCATAGCCCATATATGGAGTTCCGCGTTACATAACTTACGGTAAATGGCCCGCCTGGCTGACCG
CCCAACGACCCCCGCCCATTGACGTCAATAATGACGTATGTTCCCATAGTAACGCCAATAGGGACTTTCC
ATTGACGTCAATGGGTGGACTATTTACGGTAAACTGCCCACTTGGCAGTACATCAAGTGTATCATATGCC
AAGTACGCCCCCTATTGACGTCAATGACGGTAAATGGCCCGCCTGGCATTATGCCCAGTACATGACCTTA
TGGGACTTTCCTACTTGGCAGTACATCTACGTATTAGTCATCGCTATTACCATGGTGATGCGGTTTTGGC
AGTACATCAATGGGCGTGGATAGCGGTTTGACTCACGGGGATTTCCAAGTCTCCACCCCATTGACGTCAA
TGGGAGTTTGTTTTGGCACCAAAATCAACGGGACTTTCCAAAATGTCGTAACAACTCCGCCCCATTGACG
CAAATGGGCGGTAGGCGTGTACGGTGGGAGGTCTATATAAGCAGAGCTCTCTGGCTAACTAGAGAACCCA
CTGCTTACTGGCTTATCGAAATTAATACGACTCACTATAGGGAGACCCAAGCTTATGGACTACAAAGACG
ATGACGATAAAGGATCCATGGCCGAAGGCGGGGCTAGCAAAGGTGGTGGAGAAGAGCCCGGGAAGCTGCC
GGAGCCGGCAGAGGAGGAATCCCAGGTTTTGCGCGGAACTGGCCACTGTAAGTGGTTCAATGTGCGCATG
GGATTTGGATTCATCTCCATGATAAACCGAGAGGGAAGCCCCTTGGATATTCCAGTCGATGTATTTGTAC
ACCAAAGCAAACTATTCATGGAAGGATTTAGAAGCCTAAAAGAAGGAGAACCAGTGGAATTCACATTTAA
AAAATCTTCCAAAGGCCTTGAGTCAATACGGGTAACAGGACCTGGTGGGAGCCCCTGTTTAGGAAGTGAA
AGAAGACCCAAAGGGAAGACACTACAGAAAAGAAAACCAAAGGGAGATAGATGCTACAACTGTGGTGGCC
TTGATCATCATGCTAAGGAATGTAGTCTACCTCCTCAGCCAAAGAAGTGCCATTACTGTCAGAGCATCAT
GCACATGGTGGCAAACTGCCCACATAAAAATGTTGCACAGCCACCCGCGAGTTCTCAGGGAAGACAGGAA
GCAGAATCCCAGCCATGCACTTCAACTCTCCCTCGAGAAGTGGGAGGCGGGCATGGCTGTACATCACCAC
CGTTTCCTCAGGAGGCTAGGGCAGAGATCTCAGAACGGTCAGGCAGGTCACCTCAAGAAGCTTCCTCCAC
GAAGTCATCTATAGCACCAGAAGAGCAAAGCAAAAAGGGGCCTTCAGTCCAAAAAAGGAAAAAGACATAA
CAGGTCTTCTTCATATGTTCTTTCCTTTACCCGGTTGCAAAGTCTACCTCATGCAAGTATAGGGGAACAG
TATTTCACAAGCAGTAGCTGACCTGGGAGCGGCCGCTCGAGCATGCATCTAGAGGGCCCTATTCTATAGT
GTCACCTAAATGCTAGAGCTCGCTGATCAGCCTCGACTGTGCCTTCTAGTTGCCAGCCATCTGTTGTTTG
CCCCTCCCCCGTGCCTTCCTTGACCCTGGAAGGTGCCACTCCCACTGTCCTTTCCTAATAAAATGAGGAA
ATTGCATCGCATTGTCTGAGTAGGTGTCATTCTATTCTGGGGGGTGGGGTGGGGCAGGACAGCAAGGGGG
AGGATTGGGAAGACAATAGCAGGCATGCTGGGGATGCGGTGGGCTCTATGGCTTCTGAGGCGGAAAGAAC
CAGCTGGGGCTCTAGGGGGTATCCCC
[124 nt withheld, positions 2127-2250]
C
[32 nt withheld, positions 2252-2283]
CA
[57 nt withheld, positions 2286-2342]
A
[49 nt withheld, positions 2344-2392]
CCTTTGACGTTGGAGTCCACGTTCTTT
[37 nt withheld, positions 2420-2456]
ACCCTATCTCGGTCTATTCTTTTGATTTATAAGGGATTTTGGGGATTTCGGCCTATTGGTTAAAAAATGA
GCTGATTTAACAAAAATTTAACGCGAATTAATTCTGTGGAATGTGTGTCAGTTAGGGTGTGGAAAGTCCC
CAGGCTCCCCAGGCAGGCAGAAGTATGCAAAGCATGCATCTCAATTAGTCAGCAACCAGGTGTGGAAAGT
CCCCAGGCTCCCCAGCAGGCAGAAGTATGCAAAGCATGCATCTCAATTAGTCAGCAACCATAGTCCCGCC
CCTAACTCCGCCCATCCCGCCCCTAACTCCGCCCAGTTCCGCCCATTCTCCGCCCCATGGCTGACTAATT
TTTTTTATTTATGCAGAGGCCGAGGCCGCCTCTGCCTCTGAGCTATTCCAGAAGTAGTGAGGAGGCTTTT
TTGGAGGCCTAGGCTTTTGCAAAAAGCTCCCGGGAGCTTGTATATCCATTTTCGGATCTGATCAAGAGAC
AGGATGAGGATCGTTTCGCATGATTGAACAAGATGGATTGCACGCAGGTTCTCCGGCCGCTTGGGTGGAG
AGGCTATTCGGCTATGACTGGGCACAACAGACAATCGGCTGCTCTGATGCCGCCGTGTTCCGGCTGTCAG
CGCAGGGGCGCCCGGTTCTTTTTGTCAAGACCGACCTGTCCGGTGCCCTGAATGAACTGCAGGACGAGGC
AGCGCGGCTATCGTGGCTGGCCACGACGGGCGTTCCTTGCGCAGCTGTGCTCGACGTTGTCACTGAAGCG
GGAAGGGACTGGCTGCTATTGGGCGAAGTGCCGGGGCAGGATCTCCTGTCATCTCACCTTGCTCCTGCCG
AGAAAGTATCCATCATGGCTGATGCAATGCGGCGGCTGCATACGCTTGATCCGGCTACCTGCCCATTCGA
CCACCAAGCGAAACATCGCATCGAGCGAGCACGTACTCGGATGGAAGCCGGTCTTGTCGATCAGGATGAT
CTGGACGAAGAGCATCAGGGGCTCGCGCCAGCCGAACTGTTCGCCAGGCTCAAGGCGCGCATGCCCGACG
GCGAGGATCTCGTCGTGACCCATGGCGATGCCTGCTTGCCGAATATCATGGTGGAAAATGGCCGCTTTTC
TGGATTCATCGACTGTGGCCGGCTGGGTGTGGCGGACCGCTATCAGGACATAGCGTTGGCTACCCGTGAT
ATTGCTGAAGAGCTTGGCGGCGAATGGGCTGACCGCTTCCTCGTGCTTTACGGTATCGCCGCTCCCGATT
CGCAGCGCATCGCCTTCTATCGCCTTCTTGACGAGTTCTTCTGAGCGGGACTCTGGGGTTCGAAATGACC
GACCAAGCGACGCCCAACCTGCCATCACGAGATTTCGATTCCACCGCCGCCTTCTATGAAAGGTTGGGCT
TCGGAATCGTTTTCCGGGACGCCGGCTGGATGATCCTCCAGCGCGGGGATCTCATGCTGGAGTTCTTCGC
CCACCCCAACTTGTTTATTGCAGCTTATAATGGTTACAAATAAAGCAATAGCATCACAAATTTCACAAAT
AAAGCATTTTTTTCACTGCATTCTAGTTGTGGTTTGTCCAAACTCATCAATGTATCTTATCATGTCTGTA
TACCGTCGACCTCTAGCTAGAGCTTGGCGTAATCATGGTCATAGCTGTTTCCTGTGTGAAATTGTTATCC
GCTCACAATTCCACACAACATACGAGCCGGAAGCATAAAGTGTAAAGCCTGGGGTGCCTAATGAGTGAGC
TAACTCACATTAATTGCGTTGCGCTCACTGCCCGCTTTCCAGTCGGGAAACCTGTCGTGCCAGCTGCATT
AATGAATCGGCCAACGCGCGGGGAGAGGCGGTTTGCGTATTGGGCGCTCTTCCGCTTCCTCGCTCACTGA
CTCGCTGCGCTCGGTCGTTCGGCTGCGGCGAGCGGTATCAGCTCACTCAAAGGCGGTAATACGGTTATCC
ACAGAATCAGGGGATAACGCAGGAAAGAACATGTGAGCAAAAGGCCAGCAAAAGGCCAGGAACCGTAAAA
AGGCCGCGTTGCTGGCGTTTTTCCATAGGCTCCGCCCCCCTGACGAGCATCACAAAAATCGACGCTCAAG
TCAGAGGTGGCGAAACCCGACAGGACTATAAAGATACCAGGCGTTTCCCCCTGGAAGCTCCCTCGTGCGC
TCTCCTGTTCCGACCCTGCCGCTTACCGGATACCTGTCCGCCTTTCTCCCTTCGGGAAGCGTGGCGCTTT
CTCAATGCTCACGCTGTAGGTATCTCAGTTCGGTGTAGGTCGTTCGCTCCAAGCTGGGCTGTGTGCACGA
ACCCCCCGTTCAGCCCGACCGCTGCGCCTTATCCGGTAACTATCGTCTTGAGTCCAACCCGGTAAGACAC
GACTTATCGCCACTGGCAGCAGCCACTGGTAACAGGATTAGCAGAGCGAGGTATGTAGGCGGTGCTACAG
AGTTCTTGAAGTGGTGGCCTAACTACGGCTACACTAGAAGGACAGTATTTGGTATCTGCGCTCTGCTGAA
GCCAGTTACCTTCGGAAAAAGAGTTGGTAGCTCTTGATCCGGCAAACAAACCACCGCTGGTAGCGGTGGT
TTTTTTGTTTGCAAGCAGCAGATTACGCGCAGAAAAAAAGGATCTCAAGAAGATCCTTTGATCTTTTCTA
CGGGGTCTGACGCTCAGTGGAACGAAAACTCACGTTAAGGGATTTTGGTCATGAGATTATCAAAAAGGAT
CTTCACCTAGATCCTTTTAAATTAAAAATGAAGTTTTAAATCAATCTAAAGTATATATGAGTAAACTTGG
TCTGACAGTTACCAATGCTTAATCAGTGAGGCACCTATCTCAGCGATCTGTCTATTTCGTTCATCCATAG
TTGCCTGACTCCCCGTCGTGTAGATAACTACGATACGGGAGGGCTTACCATCTGGCCCCAGTGCTGCAAT
GATACCGCGAGACCCACGCTCACCGGCTCCAGATTTATCAGCAATAAACCAGCCAGCCGGAAGGGCCGAG
CGCAGAAGTGGTCCTGCAACTTTATCCGCCTCCATCCAGTCTATTAATTGTTGCCGGGAAGCTAGAGTAA
GTAGTTCGCCAGTTAATAGTTTGCGCAACGTTGTTGCCATTGCTACAGGCATCGTGGTGTCACGCTCGTC
GTTTGGTATGGCTTCATTCAGCTCCGGTTCCCAACGATCAAGGCGAGTTACATGATCCCCCATGTTGTGC
AAAAAAGCGGTTAGCTCCTTCGGTCCTCCGATCGTTGTCAGAAGTAAGTTGGCCGCAGTGTTATCACTCA
TGGTTATGGCAGCACTGCATAATTCTCTTACTGTCATGCCATCCGTAAGATGCTTTTCTGTGACTGGTGA
GTACTCAACCAAGTCATTCTGAGAATAGTGTATGCGGCGACCGAGTTGCTCTTGCCCGGCGTCAATACGG
GATAATACCGCGCCACATAGCAGAACTTTAAAAGTGCTCATCATTGGAAAACGTTCTTCGGGGCGAAAAC
TCTCAAGGATCTTACCGCTGTTGAGATCCAGTTCGATGTAACCCACTCGTGCACCCAACTGATCTTCAGC
ATCTTTTACTTTCACCAGCGTTTCTGGGTGAGCAAAAACAGGAAGGCAAAATGCCGCAAAAAAGGGAATA
AGGGCGACACGGAAATGTTGAATACTCATACTCTTCCTTTTTCAATATTATTGAAGCATTTATCAGGGTT
ATTGTCTCATGAGCGGATACATATTTGAATGTATTTAGAAAAATAAACAAATAGGGGTTCCGCGCACATT
TCCCCGAAAAGTGCCACCTGACGTC
Features (pLannotate 1.2.2; 22 found; start..end, strand, type, name):
     36..80      -  misc_feature   bom (fragment): basis of mobility region from pBR322
    235..614     +  enhancer       CMV enhancer: human cytomegalovirus immediate early enhancer
    615..818     +  promoter       CMV promoter: human cytomegalovirus (CMV) immediate early promoter
    814..847     +  LTR            5' LTR (truncated) (fragment): truncated 5' long terminal repeat (LTR) from HIV-1
    863..881     +  promoter       T7 promoter: promoter for bacteriophage T7 RNA polymerase
    897..921     +  CDS            3xFLAG (fragment): three tandem FLAG® epitope tags
    928..1677    +  CDS            LIN28B: LN28B_HUMAN - Also known as CSDD2. Experimental evidence at protein level: Swiss-Prot protein existence level 1. Suppressor of microRNA (miRNA) biogenesis, including that of let-7 and possibly of miR107, miR-143 and miR-200c. Binds primary let-7 transcripts (pri-let-7), including pri-let-7g and pri-let-7a-1, and sequester them in the nucleolus, away from the microprocessor complex, hence preventing their processing into mature miRNA (PubMed:22118463). Does not act on pri-miR21 (PubMed:22118463). The repression of let-7 expression is required for normal development and contributes to maintain t
   1813..1831    -  promoter       SP6 promoter: promoter for bacteriophage SP6 RNA polymerase
   1857..2081    +  polyA_signal   bGH poly(A) signal: bovine growth hormone polyadenylation signal
   2085..2106    +  promoter       SV40 promoter (fragment): SV40 enhancer and early promoter
   2127..2555    +  rep_origin     f1 ori (sequence partly withheld): f1 bacteriophage origin of replication; arrow indicates direction of (+) strand synthesis
   2569..2899    +  promoter       SV40 promoter: SV40 enhancer and early promoter
   2966..3757    +  CDS            neo: KKA2_KLEPN - Also known as kan, nptII. Experimental evidence at protein level: Swiss-Prot protein existence level 1. Resistance to kanamycin, neomycin, paromomycin, ribostamycin, butirosin and gentamicin B. From Klebsiella pneumoniae.
   3781..3939    +  CDS            ble (fragment): BLE_KLEPN - Experimental evidence at protein level: Swiss-Prot protein existence level 1. Binding protein with a strong affinity to the bleomycin family of antibiotics. Binds to CL990; an antimitotic-antibiotic compound. From Klebsiella pneumoniae.
   3934..4055    +  polyA_signal   SV40 poly(A) signal: SV40 polyadenylation signal
   4128..4144    -  protein_bind   lac operator: The lac repressor binds to the lac operator to inhibit transcription in E. coli. This inhibition can be relieved by adding lactose or isopropyl-β-D-thiogalactopyranoside (IPTG). lac repressor encoded by lacI
   4152..4182    -  promoter       lac promoter: promoter for the E. coli lac operon
   4197..4218    -  protein_bind   CAP binding site: CAP binding activates transcription in the presence of cAMP. E. coli catabolite activator protein
   4231..4323    -  CDS            lacI (fragment): lac repressor; lacI; The lac repressor binds to the lac operator to inhibit transcription in E. coli. This inhibition can be relieved by adding lactose or isopropyl-β-D-thiogalactopyranoside (IPTG).
   4506..5094    -  rep_origin     ori: high-copy-number ColE1/pMB1/pBR322/pUC origin of replication
   5265..6125    -  CDS            AmpR: β-lactamase; bla; confers resistance to ampicillin, carbenicillin, and related antibiotics
   6126..6230    -  promoter       AmpR promoter: bla
