[The description below was written by a language model from this plasmid's Addgene catalogue record and pLannotate feature annotations shown in this document.]
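Description:
pcDNA3-FLAG-Lin28B is a 6,261 bp mammalian expression plasmid built on the Invitrogen pcDNA3 backbone, carrying the human LIN28B coding sequence (about 750 bp) cloned between BamHI and XhoI sites that both remain intact. Transcription is driven by the human cytomegalovirus immediate-early enhancer and promoter and terminated by the bovine growth hormone polyadenylation signal. A FLAG epitope encoded by the backbone sits immediately upstream of the insert, so the protein is produced with an N-terminal FLAG tag. The annotation software matches this short stretch as a fragment of 3xFLAG, which is consistent with a single FLAG unit rather than a triple tag. T7 and SP6 phage promoters flank the cloning region in opposing orientations and can be used for in vitro transcription or as sequencing priming sites.

In E. coli the plasmid replicates from a ColE1/pUC-type origin and is selected with ampicillin through the β-lactamase gene. The catalogue lists it as low copy, although the annotated origin is of the high-copy class. An f1 origin is also present for single-stranded DNA production. For mammalian cells, a separate cassette with the SV40 early promoter, the neomycin phosphotransferase gene and the SV40 poly(A) signal allows G418 selection of stable transfectants. Several small annotated fragments (HIV-1 LTR, ble, lacI, bom) appear to be short sequence matches or backbone remnants rather than functional elements.

LIN28B is an RNA-binding suppressor of let-7 microRNA biogenesis. The construct comes from work on Lin28-mediated terminal uridylation of let-7 precursors, and it suits transient or stable overexpression of tagged LIN28B, with anti-FLAG detection or immunoprecipitation.
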