Addgene plasmid #51373: pcDNA3-FLAG-Lin28B
Depositing lab: Narry Kim. Depositing organization: Seoul National University. Publication: Lin28 mediates the terminal uridylation of let-7 precursor MicroRNA. Heo I, Joo C, Cho J, Ha M, Han J, Kim VN. Mol Cell. 2008 Oct 24;32(2):276-84. doi: 10.1016/j.molcel.2008.09.014. PubMed 18951094.
Backbone
  Vector backbone: pcDNA3
  Backbone manufacturer: Invitrogen
  Vector type: Mammalian Expression
Growth in bacteria
  Bacterial resistance: Ampicillin, 100 μg/mL
  Growth temperature: 37°C
  Growth strain: DH5alpha
  Copy number: Low Copy
Gene/Insert
  Gene/Insert name: Lin28B
  Species: H. sapiens (human)
  Insert size (bp): 753
  Entrez Gene: LIN28B (a.k.a. CSDD2)
  Promoter: CMV
  Tag / fusion protein: FLAG (N terminal on backbone)
  Cloning method: Restriction Enzyme; 5′ cloning site BamHI (not destroyed); 3′ cloning site XhoI (not destroyed)
  Sequencing primers: 5′ CAATGGGCGTGGATAGCG; 3′ CCAGGGTCAAGGAAGGCAC
Terms and licenses: Academic/Nonprofit Terms; Industry Terms: Not Available to Industry
How to cite: pcDNA3-FLAG-Lin28B was a gift from Narry Kim (Addgene plasmid # 51373 ; http://n2t.net/addgene:51373 ; RRID:Addgene_51373)
