>Addgene plasmid #51373 | pcDNA3-FLAG-Lin28B | addgene partial sequence | sequence record 80117 | CMV-F 5'-CGCAAATGGGCGGTAGGCGTG-3'
GAGCTCTCTGGCTAACTAGAGAACCCACTGCTTACTGGCTTATCGAAATTAATACGACTCACTATAGGGA
GACCCAAGCTTATGGACTACAAAGACGATGACGATAAAGGATCCATGGCCGAAGGCGGGGCTAGCAAAGG
TGGTGGAGAAGAGCCCGGGAAGCTGCCGGAGCCGGCAGAGGAGGAATCCCAGGTTTTGCGCGGAACTGGC
CACTGTAAGTGGTTCAATGTGCGCATGGGATTTGGATTCATCTCCATGATAAACCGAGAGGGAAGCCCCT
TGGATATTCCAGTCGATGTATTTGTACACCAAAGCAAACTATTCATGGAAGGATTTAGAAGCCTAAAAGA
AGGAGAACCAGTGGAATTCACATTTAAAAAATCTTCCAAAGGCCTTGAGTCAATACGGGTAACAGGACCT
GGTGGGAGCCCCTGTTTAGGAAGTGAAAGAAGACCCAAAGGGAAGACACTACAGAAAAGAAAACCAAAGG
GAGATAGATGCTACAACTGTGGTGGCCTTGATCATCATGCTAAGGAATGTAGTCTACCTCCTCAGCCAAA
GAAGTGCCATTACTGTCAGAGCATCATGCACATGGTGGCAAACTGCCCACATAAAAATGTTGCACAGCCA
CCCGCGAGTTCTCAGGGAAGACAGGAAGCAGAATCCCAGCCATGCACTTCAACTCTCCCTCGAGAAGTGG
GAGGCGGGCATGGCTGTACATCACCACCGTTTCCTCAGGAGGCTAGGGCAGAGATCTCAGAACGGTCAGG
CAGGTCACCTCAAGAAGCTTCCTCCACGAAGTCATCTATAGCACCAGAAGAGCAAAGCAAA
